Addgene plasmid #24715: pCRII Topo-Tbx20 (14)
Depositing lab: Benoit Bruneau. Depositing organization: Hospital for Sick Children.
Backbone
  Vector backbone: pCRII-TOPO
  Backbone size w/o insert (bp): 3900
  Vector type: Mammalian Expression
Growth in bacteria
  Bacterial resistance: Ampicillin and Kanamycin, 100 & 50 μg/mL
  Growth temperature: 37°C
  Growth strain: DH5alpha
  Copy number: High Copy
Gene/Insert
  Gene/Insert name: Tbx20 (alt name: Bruneau Lab Plasmid 212)
  Species: M. musculus (mouse)
  Entrez Gene: Tbx20 (a.k.a. 9430010M06Rik, AL022859, Tbx12)
  Cloning method: TOPO Cloning
  Sequencing primers: 5′ T7; 3′ SP6
Terms and licenses: Academic/Nonprofit Terms; Industry Terms: Not Available to Industry
Depositor comments: Mouse Tbx20 from e12.5 mouse heart cDNA was isolated by PCR.
How to cite: pCRII Topo-Tbx20 (14) was a gift from Benoit Bruneau (Addgene plasmid # 24715 ; http://n2t.net/addgene:24715 ; RRID:Addgene_24715)
