[The description below was written by a language model from this plasmid's Addgene catalogue record.]
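Description:
pCRII Topo-Tbx20 (14) is a bacterial cloning plasmid carrying mouse (M. musculus) Tbx20, a T-box family transcription factor gene, in the pCRII-TOPO backbone (about 3.9 kb without insert). According to the depositor's notes, the insert was amplified by PCR from cDNA prepared from embryonic day 12.5 mouse heart and captured by TOPO cloning, the topoisomerase-mediated ligation of PCR products into a pre-activated vector. The record does not give the insert size, so it is not clear whether the fragment covers the full coding sequence or only part of the transcript, and no tags, fusions or mutations are listed. The plasmid is maintained at high copy number in E. coli and carries both ampicillin and kanamycin resistance, so either or both drugs can be used for selection.

Although the catalogue entry classifies the vector type as mammalian expression, no mammalian promoter is recorded, and pCRII-TOPO is generally known as a PCR-product cloning vector rather than an expression vector. The listed sequencing primers, T7 on the 5′ side and SP6 on the 3′ side, reflect the opposing bacteriophage promoters that flank the cloning site in this backbone. These allow sequencing of the insert from both ends and in vitro transcription of either strand. That arrangement is commonly used to make sense and antisense riboprobes for in situ hybridization, and the clone can also serve as a template for subcloning Tbx20 into other vectors. The record itself does not state an intended application, and no feature table was supplied to confirm insert orientation or other elements.
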