>Addgene plasmid #24715 | pCRII Topo-Tbx20 (14) | addgene partial sequence | sequence record 29937 | 24715 with T7
ATGCTGCTCGAGCGGCCGCCAGTGTGATGGATATCTGCAGAATTCGCCCTTCCCAGTTCCGCTTTGCTTG
CTCTCTGGAACTTTGAGCTGCAGTTTCGGGTCTTTGCCTCCCTTTGGGGAAGCTGGACTGTGGTTCGTCA
GTCCAGGTTCCTGAGCAGGACCGCACGCTGGGAACCATGGAGTTCACGGCGTCGCCCAAGCCCCAGCTCT
CCTCTCGAGCCAATGCCTTCTCCATCGCCGCGCTTATGTCCAGCGGCGGCCCCAAGGAGAAGGAGGCAGC
AGAGAACACCATCAAACCCCTGGAACAATTTGTGGAGAAATCATCATGTGCCCAGCCACTGGGTGAGCTG
ACGAGTCTGGATGCTCACGCGGAGTTTGGCGGCGGGGGCGGCAGCCCATCCTCATCCTCTCTGTGCACAG
AGCCACTGATACCCACCACCCCCATCATCCCCAGCGAAGAGATGGCCAAAATCGCCTGCAGCCTGGAAAC
GAAGGAGCTCTGGGACAAATTCCATGAACTGGGCACGGAGATGATAATCACCAAGTCTGGCAGGAGGATG
TTCCCCACCATCCGCGTGTCATTTTCTGGAGTGGATCCTGAGTCCAAGTATATAGTCCTGATGGACATCG
TCCCGGTGGACAACAAGAGATACCGCTATGCCTACCACCGGTCATCCTGGCTGGTGGCTGGCAAAGCTGA
TCCCCCGCTGCCAGCCAGGCTCTACGTGCA
